LOCUS       Exported 6516 bp ds-DNA circular SYN 12-MAY-2021
DEFINITION  Cre expression.
ACCESSION   .
VERSION     .
KEYWORDS    pAAV-Syn-iCre
SOURCE      synthetic DNA construct
  ORGANISM  synthetic DNA construct
REFERENCE   1 (bases 1 to 6516)
  TITLE     AAV expression plasmids
  JOURNAL   Unpublished
REFERENCE   2 (bases 1 to 6516)
  AUTHORS   .
  TITLE     Direct Submission
  JOURNAL   Exported May 12, 2021 from SnapGene Server 1.1.58
            http://www.snapgene.com
FEATURES             Location/Qualifiers
     source          1..6516
                     /organism="synthetic DNA construct"
                     /mol_type="other DNA"
     enhancer        48..350
                     /label=CMV enhancer
                     /note="human cytomegalovirus immediate early enhancer"
     regulatory      1383..1392
                     /regulatory_class="other"
                     /note="vertebrate consensus sequence for strong initiation
                     of translation (Kozak, 1987)"
     CDS             1395..1415
                     /codon_start=1
                     /product="nuclear localization signal of SV40 (simian virus
                     40) large T antigen"
                     /label=SV40 NLS
                     /translation="PKKKRKV"
     CDS             2451..2477
                     /codon_start=1
                     /product="HA (human influenza hemagglutinin) epitope tag"
                     /label=HA
                     /translation="YPYDVPDYA"
     misc_feature    2503..3091
                     /label=WPRE
                     /note="woodchuck hepatitis virus posttranscriptional
                     regulatory element"
     primer_bind     complement(2556..2576)
                     /label=WPRE-R
                     /note="WPRE, reverse primer"
     CDS             complement(2974..2985)
                     /codon_start=1
                     /product="Factor Xa recognition and cleavage site"
                     /label=Factor Xa site
                     /translation="IEGR"
     polyA_signal    3116..3237
                     /label=SV40 poly(A) signal
                     /note="SV40 polyadenylation signal"
     primer_bind     complement(3127..3146)
                     /label=EBV-rev
                     /note="SV40 polyA terminator, reverse primer"
     primer_bind     3181..3200
                     /label=SV40pA-R
                     /note="SV40 polyA, reverse primer"
     repeat_region   3337..3466
                     /label=AAV2 ITR (alternate)
                     /note="Functional equivalent of wild-type AAV2 ITR"
     rep_origin      complement(3528..4116)
                     /direction=LEFT
                     /label=ori
                     /note="high-copy-number ColE1/pMB1/pBR322/pUC origin of
                     replication"
     primer_bind     complement(3608..3627)
                     /label=pBR322ori-F
                     /note="pBR322 origin, forward primer"
     CDS             complement(4287..5147)
                     /codon_start=1
                     /gene="bla"
                     /product="beta-lactamase"
                     /label=AmpR
                     /note="confers resistance to ampicillin, carbenicillin, and
                     related antibiotics"
                     /translation="MSIQHFRVALIPFFAAFCLPVFAHPETLVKVKDAEDQLGARVGYI
                     ELDLNSGKILESFRPEERFPMMSTFKVLLCGAVLSRIDAGQEQLGRRIHYSQNDLVEYS
                     PVTEKHLTDGMTVRELCSAAITMSDNTAANLLLTTIGGPKELTAFLHNMGDHVTRLDRW
                     EPELNEAIPNDERDTTMPVAMATTLRKLLTGELLTLASRQQLIDWMEADKVAGPLLRSA
                     LPAGWFIADKSGAGERGSRGIIAALGPDGKPSRIVVIYTTGSQATMDERNRQIAEIGAS
                     LIKHW"
     primer_bind     4910..4929
                     /label=Amp-R
                     /note="Ampicillin resistance gene, reverse primer"
     promoter        complement(5148..5252)
                     /gene="bla"
                     /label=AmpR promoter
     primer_bind     5320..5338
                     /label=pBRforEco
                     /note="pBR322 vectors, upsteam of EcoRI site, forward
                     primer"
     primer_bind     complement(5376..5398)
                     /label=pGEX 3'
                     /note="pGEX vectors, reverse primer"
     primer_bind     5498..5517
                     /label=pRS-marker
                     /note="pRS vectors, use to sequence yeast selectable
                     marker"
     rep_origin      complement(5534..5989)
                     /direction=LEFT
                     /label=f1 ori
                     /note="f1 bacteriophage origin of replication; arrow
                     indicates direction of (+) strand synthesis"
     primer_bind     complement(5671..5692)
                     /label=F1ori-F
                     /note="F1 origin, forward primer"
     primer_bind     5883..5902
                     /label=F1ori-R
                     /note="F1 origin, reverse primer"
     repeat_region   6064..6204
                     /label=AAV2 ITR
                     /note="inverted terminal repeat of adeno-associated virus
                     serotype 2"
     repeat_region   6075..6204
                     /label=AAV2 ITR
ORIGIN
        1 taatcaatta cggggtcatt agttcatagc ccatatatgg agttccgcgt tacataactt
       61 acggtaaatg gcccgcctgg ctgaccgccc aacgaccccc gcccattgac gtcaataatg
      121 acgtatgttc ccatagtaac gccaataggg actttccatt gacgtcaatg ggtggagtat
      181 ttacggtaaa ctgcccactt ggcagtacat caagtgtatc atatgccaag tacgccccct
      241 attgacgtca atgacggtaa atggcccgcc tggcattatg cccagtacat gaccttatgg
      301 gactttccta cttggcagta catctacgta ttagtcatcg ctattaccat tcagaaccac
      361 ggacagcacc gaattcaatg tgtaatgtgt gctcaatatg ctcatgtgtg ttaccctgag
      421 cttctgtgtc tacatatata cctggatgcc tgtgtgttct gtgatgtaca tatatattct
      481 gtctttcctt ccttttctat ttgtgttatt ccatgtgttc tttcagattc tcaccaccaa
      541 gggcaaggat atgttaacta cccaagtgtc cacctccgcc tgtctggtga tgtttacgcc
      601 acccccgtgc tcttttcttt gcccgacaga gttgttatag gagatgtctc cccgggaaca
      661 ctgcaggaag gagaatttct acatttatgt tcccctctga gtgtgcttct atccccaaaa
      721 tgccttcaaa ggtgaaaatc aacactggaa acccaagtat ctgggaaggg caagagtgtg
      781 taagtgcaag ttagcctaag gaataggaag aggttggtaa acagggtagg atcgtgggag
      841 ggagtttcgt tactacaggt ccggaccctc aggacaagaa ccccaccccc actccccaaa
      901 ttgcgcatcc cccgccccca tcagaggggg aggggaagag gttgcggcgc ggcgcatgcg
      961 cactgtcgga ttcagcaccg cggtcagagc cttcgcctcc gctgccggcg cgcaccacca
     1021 cctccccagc accaaaggct gactgacgtc actcactagc cctccccaaa ctccccttcc
     1081 tcgccgcctt ggtcgcgtcc atgctgccgt gagtccagtc ggaccgcacc acgagaggtg
     1141 caagataggg aggtgcgggc gcgaccatac gctctgcggc ggcagagcct cggcgctgcc
     1201 tcagtctgca gcgggcagca gaggagtcgc gtcgtgccag agagcaccgc cgtgctcctg
     1261 agcccctcgc gctccgcccc cgcggcccac agacccactg ccccttggat cccctgcccc
     1321 acgccagagc ctctgctaac catgttcatg ccttcttctt tttcctacag gagctcgcca
     1381 ccgccaccat ggtgcccaag aagaagagga aagtctccaa cctgctgact gtgcaccaaa
     1441 acctgcctgc cctccctgtg gatgccacct ctgatgaagt caggaagaac ctgatggaca
     1501 tgttcaggga caggcaggcc ttctctgaac acacctggaa gatgctcctg tctgtgtgca
     1561 gatcctgggc tgcctggtgc aagctgaaca acaggaaatg gttccctgct gaacctgagg
     1621 atgtgaggga ctacctcctg tacctgcaag ccagaggcct ggctgtgaag accatccaac
     1681 agcacctggg ccagctcaac atgctgcaca ggagatctgg cctgcctcgc ccttctgact
     1741 ccaatgctgt gtccctggtg atgaggagaa tcagaaagga gaatgtggat gctggggaga
     1801 gagccaagca ggccctggcc tttgaacgca ctgactttga ccaagtcaga tccctgatgg
     1861 agaactctga cagatgccag gacatcagga acctggcctt cctgggcatt gcctacaaca
     1921 ccctgctgcg cattgccgaa attgccagaa tcagagtgaa ggacatctcc cgcaccgatg
     1981 gtgggagaat gctgatccac attggcagga ccaagaccct ggtgtccaca gctggtgtgg
     2041 agaaggccct gtccctgggg gttaccaagc tggtggagag atggatctct gtgtctggtg
     2101 tggctgatga ccccaacaac tacctgttct gccgggtcag aaagaatggt gtggctgccc
     2161 cttctgccac ctcccaactg tccacccggg ccctggaagg gatctttgag gccacccacc
     2221 gcctgatcta tggtgccaag gatgactctg ggcagagata cctggcctgg tctggccact
     2281 ctgccagagt gggtgctgcc agggacatgg ccagggctgg tgtgtccatc cctgaaatca
     2341 tgcaggctgg tggctggacc aatgtgaaca ttgtgatgaa ctacatcaga aacctggact
     2401 ctgagactgg ggccatggtg aggctgctcg aggatgggga cagcggcgga tacccttacg
     2461 acgtgcctga ctacgcctga ctgcagaacg gccgttatcg ataatcaacc tctggattac
     2521 aaaatttgtg aaagattgac tggtattctt aactatgttg ctccttttac gctatgtgga
     2581 tacgctgctt taatgccttt gtatcatgct attgcttccc gtatggcttt cattttctcc
     2641 tccttgtata aatcctggtt gctgtctctt tatgaggagt tgtggcccgt tgtcaggcaa
     2701 cgtggcgtgg tgtgcactgt gtttgctgac gcaaccccca ctggttgggg cattgccacc
     2761 acctgtcagc tcctttccgg gactttcgct ttccccctcc ctattgccac ggcggaactc
     2821 atcgccgcct gccttgcccg ctgctggaca ggggctcggc tgttgggcac tgacaattcc
     2881 gtggtgttgt cggggaaatc atcgtccttt ccttggctgc tcgcctgtgt tgccacctgg
     2941 attctgcgcg ggacgtcctt ctgctacgtc ccttcggccc tcaatccagc ggaccttcct
     3001 tcccgcggcc tgctgccggc tctgcggcct cttccgcgtc ttcgccttcg ccctcagacg
     3061 agtcggatct ccctttgggc cgcctccccg catcgattgc ggccgtcaga catgataaga
     3121 tacattgatg agtttggaca aaccacaact agaatgcagt gaaaaaaatg ctttatttgt
     3181 gaaatttgtg atgctattgc tttatttgta accattataa gctgcaataa acaagttaac
     3241 aacaacaatt gcattcattt tatgtttcag gttcaggggg agatgtggga ggttttttaa
     3301 agcaagtaaa acctctacaa atgtggtagc ggccgcagga acccctagtg atggagttgg
     3361 ccactccctc tctgcgcgct cgctcgctca ctgaggccgg gcgaccaaag gtcgcccgac
     3421 gcccgggcgg cctcagtgag cgagcgagcg cgcagctgcc tgcaggacat gtgagcaaaa
     3481 ggccagcaaa aggccaggaa ccgtaaaaag gccgcgttgc tggcgttttt ccataggctc
     3541 cgcccccctg acgagcatca caaaaatcga cgctcaagtc agaggtggcg aaacccgaca
     3601 ggactataaa gataccaggc gtttccccct ggaagctccc tcgtgcgctc tcctgttccg
     3661 accctgccgc ttaccggata cctgtccgcc tttctccctt cgggaagcgt ggcgctttct
     3721 catagctcac gctgtaggta tctcagttcg gtgtaggtcg ttcgctccaa gctgggctgt
     3781 gtgcacgaac cccccgttca gcccgaccgc tgcgccttat ccggtaacta tcgtcttgag
     3841 tccaacccgg taagacacga cttatcgcca ctggcagcag ccactggtaa caggattagc
     3901 agagcgaggt atgtaggcgg tgctacagag ttcttgaagt ggtggcctaa ctacggctac
     3961 actagaagaa cagtatttgg tatctgcgct ctgctgaagc cagttacctt cggaaaaaga
     4021 gttggtagct cttgatccgg caaacaaacc accgctggta gcggtggttt ttttgtttgc
     4081 aagcagcaga ttacgcgcag aaaaaaagga tctcaagaag atcctttgat cttttctacg
     4141 gggtctgacg ctcagtggaa cgaaaactca cgttaaggga ttttggtcat gagattatca
     4201 aaaaggatct tcacctagat ccttttaaat taaaaatgaa gttttaaatc aatctaaagt
     4261 atatatgagt aaacttggtc tgacagttac caatgcttaa tcagtgaggc acctatctca
     4321 gcgatctgtc tatttcgttc atccatagtt gcctgactcc ccgtcgtgta gataactacg
     4381 atacgggagg gcttaccatc tggccccagt gctgcaatga taccgcgaga cccacgctca
     4441 ccggctccag atttatcagc aataaaccag ccagccggaa gggccgagcg cagaagtggt
     4501 cctgcaactt tatccgcctc catccagtct attaattgtt gccgggaagc tagagtaagt
     4561 agttcgccag ttaatagttt gcgcaacgtt gttgccattg ctacaggcat cgtggtgtca
     4621 cgctcgtcgt ttggtatggc ttcattcagc tccggttccc aacgatcaag gcgagttaca
     4681 tgatccccca tgttgtgcaa aaaagcggtt agctccttcg gtcctccgat cgttgtcaga
     4741 agtaagttgg ccgcagtgtt atcactcatg gttatggcag cactgcataa ttctcttact
     4801 gtcatgccat ccgtaagatg cttttctgtg actggtgagt actcaaccaa gtcattctga
     4861 gaatagtgta tgcggcgacc gagttgctct tgcccggcgt caatacggga taataccgcg
     4921 ccacatagca gaactttaaa agtgctcatc attggaaaac gttcttcggg gcgaaaactc
     4981 tcaaggatct taccgctgtt gagatccagt tcgatgtaac ccactcgtgc acccaactga
     5041 tcttcagcat cttttacttt caccagcgtt tctgggtgag caaaaacagg aaggcaaaat
     5101 gccgcaaaaa agggaataag ggcgacacgg aaatgttgaa tactcatact cttccttttt
     5161 caatattatt gaagcattta tcagggttat tgtctcatga gcggatacat atttgaatgt
     5221 atttagaaaa ataaacaaat aggggttccg cgcacatttc cccgaaaagt gccacctgac
     5281 gtctaagaaa ccattattat catgacatta acctataaaa ataggcgtat cacgaggccc
     5341 tttcgtctcg cgcgtttcgg tgatgacggt gaaaacctct gacacatgca gctcccggag
     5401 acggtcacag cttgtctgta agcggatgcc gggagcagac aagcccgtca gggcgcgtca
     5461 gcgggtgttg gcgggtgtcg gggctggctt aactatgcgg catcagagca gattgtactg
     5521 agagtgcacc ataaaattgt aaacgttaat attttgttaa aattcgcgtt aaatttttgt
     5581 taaatcagct cattttttaa ccaatagacc gaaatcggca aaatccctta taaatcaaaa
     5641 gaatagcccg agatagagtt gagtgttgtt ccagtttgga acaagagtcc actattaaag
     5701 aacgtggact ccaacgtcaa aggnnnnnnn nnnnnnnnnn nnnnnnnnnn nnnnnnnnnn
     5761 nnnnnnnnnn nnnnnnnnnn nnnnnnnnnn nnnnnnnnnn nnnnnnnnnn nnnnnnnnnn
     5821 nnnnnnnnnn nnnnnnnnnn nnnnnnnnnn nnnnnnnnnn nnnngnnnnn nnnnnnnnnn
     5881 nnnnnnnnnn nnnnnnnnnn nnnnnnnnnn nannnnnnnn nnnnnnnnnn nnnnnnnnnn
     5941 nnnnnnnnnn nnnnnnnnnn nnnnnnnnnn nnnnnnnnnn nnnnnnnnnn nnnnnnnnnn
     6001 nnnnnnntat gcggtgtgaa ataccgcaca gatgcgtaag gagaaaatac cgcatcaggc
     6061 gcccctgcag gcagctgcgc gctcgctcgc tcactgaggc cgcccgggca aagcccgggc
     6121 gtcgggcgac ctttggtcgc ccggcctcag tgagcgagcg agcgcgcaga gagggagtgg
     6181 ccaactccat cactaggggt tcctgcggcc gcggtacctt aattaaggga tgtaattacg
     6241 tccctaaccc gctagggggc agcagcgagc cgaacggggc tccgctccgg tccggcgcta
     6301 accccgcatc cccgaggggg gatgtaatta cgtccctaac ccgctagggg gcagcagcga
     6361 gccgaacggg gctccgctcc ggtccggcgc taaccccgca tccccgaggg gggatgtaat
     6421 tacgtcccta acccgctagg gggcagcagc gagccgaacg gggctccgct ccggtccggc
     6481 gctaaccccg catccccgag ggtcgactat taatag
//
