[The description below was written by a language model from this plasmid's Addgene catalogue record and the feature table of its GenBank file.]
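Description:
pAAV-Syn-iCre is a 6.5 kb AAV transfer plasmid built on a pAAV backbone for expressing iCre, the codon-improved form of Cre recombinase. It is maintained in bacteria through a high-copy ColE1/pUC-type origin and selected with ampicillin via the beta-lactamase gene. An f1 phage origin is also present in the backbone. Two AAV2 inverted terminal repeats flank the expression cassette. These are the cis elements needed for replication and packaging of the intervening DNA into recombinant AAV particles when rep, cap and helper functions are supplied in trans. The recorded use of a recombination-deficient growth strain is consistent with the usual need to keep ITRs stable.

Between the ITRs, the annotation shows a Kozak consensus followed directly by an SV40 large T antigen nuclear localization signal, then an unannotated stretch of about 1 kb that ends in an HA epitope tag. This layout fits an NLS-iCre-HA open reading frame, although the iCre coding region itself is not labelled in the feature table. Downstream, a WPRE enhances transcript stability and expression, and an SV40 polyadenylation signal terminates the message. The small Factor Xa site annotated on the reverse strand within the WPRE is most likely an incidental sequence match.

The promoter is less clear. The name implies a synapsin (Syn) promoter, which would give neuron-restricted expression, but no such promoter is annotated. The only upstream regulatory feature listed is a CMV enhancer, followed by roughly 1 kb of unannotated sequence before the Kozak site, so the record does not establish the exact promoter composition. The stated purpose is simply Cre expression. Such a vector is typically used to recombine loxP-flanked alleles or to activate Cre-dependent reporters and effectors in transduced cells, with the HA tag allowing detection of the recombinase.
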