Addgene plasmid #122518: pAAV-Syn-iCre
Purpose: Cre expression
Depositing lab: Kimberly Ritola. Depositing organization: HHMI, Janelia Research Campus.
Backbone
  Vector backbone: pAAV
  Vector type: AAV
Growth in bacteria
  Bacterial resistance: Ampicillin, 100 μg/mL
  Growth temperature: 37°C
  Growth strain: NEB Stable
  Copy number: High Copy
Gene/Insert
  Gene/Insert name: iCre
Resource information
  A portion of this plasmid was derived from a plasmid made by: Jeff Magee
Terms and licenses: Academic/Nonprofit Terms; Industry Terms: Not Available to Industry
How to cite: pAAV-Syn-iCre was a gift from Kimberly Ritola (Addgene plasmid # 122518 ; http://n2t.net/addgene:122518 ; RRID:Addgene_122518)
